Addgene plasmid #53693: pMiR-RECK-3'UTR-miR-21-mut
Purpose: Luciferase reporter assay for RECK 3'UTR that has point mutations on miR-21 binding site
Depositing lab: Edward Chan. Depositing organization: University of Florida. Publication: Keratinization-associated miR-7 and miR-21 regulate tumor suppressor reversion-inducing cysteine-rich protein with kazal motifs (RECK) in oral cancer. Jung HM, Phillips BL, Patel RS, Cohen DM, Jakymiw A, Kong WW, Cheng JQ, Chan EK. J Biol Chem. 2012 Aug 24;287(35):29261-72. doi: 10.1074/jbc.M112.366518. Epub 2012 Jul 2. PubMed 22761427.
Backbone
  Vector backbone: pMiR-Target
  Backbone manufacturer: Origene
  Backbone size w/o insert (bp): 7900
  Total vector size (bp): 9100
  Vector type: Luciferase
Growth in bacteria
  Bacterial resistance: Kanamycin, 50 μg/mL
  Growth temperature: 37°C
  Growth strain: DH5alpha
  Copy number: Unknown
Gene/Insert
  Gene/Insert name: RECK-3'UTR
  Species: H. sapiens (human)
  Insert size (bp): 1229
  Mutation: nucleotide sequence 1083-1086 is mutated to TTCG
  GenBank ID: NM_021111.2
  Entrez Gene: RECK (a.k.a. ST15)
  Cloning method: Restriction Enzyme; 5′ cloning site EcoR1 (not destroyed); 3′ cloning site Not1 (not destroyed)
  Sequencing primers: 5′ AGAAGCTGCGCGGTGGTGTTGTG; 3′ CTGGAGGATCATCCAGCCGGCGT
Terms and licenses: Academic/Nonprofit Terms; Industry Terms: Not Available to Industry
How to cite: pMiR-RECK-3'UTR-miR-21-mut was a gift from Edward Chan (Addgene plasmid # 53693 ; http://n2t.net/addgene:53693 ; RRID:Addgene_53693)
