[The description below was written by a language model from this plasmid's Addgene catalogue record.]
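Description:
pMiR-RECK-3'UTR-miR-21-mut is a luciferase reporter plasmid built on the commercial pMiR-Target backbone (about 7.9 kb without insert, roughly 9.1 kb in total) and designed for microRNA target validation. It is propagated in E. coli under kanamycin selection. The record does not state the origin of replication, the copy number, the promoter driving the reporter, or any mammalian selection marker or secondary reporter, and no feature table is supplied to confirm these elements.

The insert is a 1,229 bp fragment of the human RECK 3' untranslated region (RECK, also known as ST15, encodes the tumour suppressor reversion-inducing cysteine-rich protein with Kazal motifs), cloned between EcoRI and NotI sites that both remain intact. In this type of vector the UTR is normally placed downstream of the luciferase coding sequence, so that the reporter transcript carries the UTR and becomes subject to any microRNA-mediated repression acting through it. In this version, four nucleotides (positions 1083–1086) have been changed by point mutation to disrupt the predicted miR-21 binding site.

The construct serves as the binding-site-mutant control in luciferase assays. If miR-21 reduces luciferase output from a reporter carrying the unmutated RECK UTR but not from this mutant, that supports direct, site-specific targeting of RECK by miR-21. It was generated in a study of RECK regulation by miR-7 and miR-21 in oral cancer.
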