>Addgene plasmid #53693 | pMiR-RECK-3'UTR-miR-21-mut | depositor partial sequence | sequence record 83884 | pMiR-RECK-3'UTR-miR-21-mut sequence 1133 bps
AAGTTCCGAGCCACCTTTCTAGAGGCGGCGGTGGAATCGAAATCTCGTGATGGCAGGTTGGGCGTCGCTT
GGTCGGTCATTTTCTTCGAATCTAGATGCCGCGGCCGCTTTAAGTGCCCATTTTTCAGCAACATTTTGGT
ATAATACGCATATCCCTATGTATTTCAGAGGGTACATATAATACTGAAAAAATACTTCATGTAAAATCTA
AGTTCATGTGCATACACACAAGAAGTATTACATCAAATACGAAATTTCAAACTGTGAAACACATTCAAAG
TATTCAATTTCTTAGACAACATGCATACATTTTAATACTCAGCTTGACACTTTTAAATATATAAACCACA
ATTCTTTATACTTCTATATCAAAAAAGAAAGTCAGACAGAACACTTATCTACATTGTGCATATCACAAAA
AGCAAATGTGTTTTCACGAATGGAAAGCACTGGGTTAACACACATGATTGTCATTTTACAAATATGGCTA
TTCACCTTCTTCATAATAAAATAGAAATATAATGTATTATTTACATGAACTACACATTATTTCACTTTTT
GGCAATTATATAAGTAGCAGCAATTGGTTTAAAGATTGATGTTTAAAAACTCTACATTTAACTTGGATGA
ATACCGATGAATATATATCTGGTTAATATAAAAATTGCATAATGCAAGATGCTTTGATGCAATGTCACTT
CTCCCTTTCACAAAAGTCACAGACACAAATCCGTGACCAGTGAGCCTGTTGCTTACAACATATAATTATA
TGAGTGTCATTTAATCAGCTTGCTTTTGCATAACACAGTAGTTGGGGTTCTGAATTAAATTTCTGTAATT
TAATGCAAATTTGCCTGATAATTTACATAATTTACATAATTTCAAAGATGTTTTATCTATGTTTCATATT
CTTTAATGGCAGTGGCTCTTCACTGGGACCCCTAGCTTCTAGCCAGAGTAGGTAATTATCTGTAAACAAA
AACAATGCAACGGAACCTTAAATTACTCAAAAAGAACTCTGAATGAAGTTTGTGACTTGATAGTACAGTG
ATTATCTTTCTAAAAGTGGTCATCTCATTNNCANNNNANTGCTNNAATNGGACCTATTGCGTGGAGANGN
AATACAAGTTGCA
