>Addgene plasmid #53693 | pMiR-RECK-3'UTR-miR-21-mut | addgene partial sequence | sequence record 90172 | Fluc-F1 5'-AGAAGCTGCGCGGTGGTGTTGTG-3'
GTGCCTAAAGGACTGACCGGCAAGTTGGACGCCCGCAAGATCCGCGAGATTCTCATTAAGGCCAAGAAGG
GCGGAAAGATCGCCGTGTAACAATTGGCAGAGCTCAGAATTCAGGACTGCTGGTTTGTAGTTGAATATTG
GCCAAGGAAAGGCACATGTCACCTCTATTCGCCACACAGTATTTTTTTTTTTAATCCGCCAATATTAGTA
GGATTTTTGTTTTGTTTTTACAAATGTTAAAATGTGTTGTTCCAAATACTAATGAAAACAGAATGTCTCT
TCCTGGTAGACCACTGCCATATGATTTACATTTCCTCACCATAAGGGTCCCCCACTCTAAAGCAAATTTA
TCGCTGGGAAATGAGATGACCACTTTTTAGAAAGATAATTCACTGTACTATCAGGTTCACAAACTTCATT
TCAGAGTTCTTTTTGAAGTATTTAAGGTTCCCGTTGCATTTGTTTTGTTTACAGATAATTACCTACTCTG
GCTAGAAGCTAGGGGTCCCAGTGAAGAGCCACTGCCATTAAAGAATATGAAACATAGATAAAACATCTTT
GAAATTATGTAAATTATGTAAATTATCAGGCAAATTTGCATTAAATTACAGAAATTTAATTCAGAACCCC
AACTACTGTGTTATGCAAAAGCAAGCTGATTAAATGACACTCATATAATTATATGTTGTAAGCAACAGGC
TCACTGGTCACGGATTTGTGTCTGTGACTTTTGTGAAAGGGAGAAGTGACATTGCATCAAAGCATCTTGC
ATTATGCAATTTTTATATTAACCAGATATATATTCATCGGTATTCATCCAAGTTAAATGTAGAGTTTTTA
AACATCAATCTTTAAACCAATTGCTGCTACTTATATAATTGCCAAAAAGTGAAATAATG
