>Addgene plasmid #53693 | pMiR-RECK-3'UTR-miR-21-mut | addgene partial sequence | sequence record 90194 | CMV-F 5'-CGCAAATGGGCGGTAGGCGTG-3'
CTATATAAGCAGAGCTCGTTTAGTGAACCGTCAGAATTTTGTAATACGACTCACTATAGGGCGGCCGGGA
ATCGTCGACTGGATCCAGTACCGAGGAGATCTGCGCCGCGTTCGCCATGAGCGAGCTGATCAAGGAGAAC
ATGCACATGAAGCTGTACATGGAGGGCACCGTGAACAACCACCACTTCAAGTGCACATCCGAGGGCGAAG
GCAAGCCCTACGAGGGCACCCAGACCATGAAGATCAAGGTGGTCGAGGGCGGCCCTCTCCCCTTCGCCTT
CGACATCCTGGCTACCAGCTTCATGTACGGCAGCAAAGCCTTCATCAACCACACCCAGGGCATCCCCGAC
TTCTTTAAGCAGTCCTTCCCTGAGGGCTTCACATGGGAGAGAATCACCACATACGAAGACGGGGGCGTGC
TGACCGCTACCCAGGACACCAGCTTCCAGAACGGCTGCATCATCTACAACGTCAAGATCAACGGGGTGAA
CTTCCCATCCAACGGCCCTGTGATGCAGAAGAAAACACGCGGCTGGGAGGCCAACACCGAGATGCTGTAC
CCCGCTGACGGCGGCCTGAGAGGCCACAGCCAGATGGCCCTGAAGCTCGTGGGCGGGGGCTACCTGCACT
GCTCCTTCAAGACCACATACAGATCCAAGAAACCCGCTAAGAACCTCAAGATGCCCGGCTTCCACTTCGT
GGACCACAGACTGGAAAGAATCAAGGAGGCCGACAAAGAGACCTACGTCGAGCAGCACGAGATGGCTGTG
GCCAAGTACTGCGACCTCCCTAGCAAACTGGGGCACAGATCGCGTCCCTCGAGCAGAAACTCATCTCAGA
AGAGGATCTGGCAGCAAATGATATCCTGGATTACAAGGATGACGACGATAAGGTTTAAACGGCCGGCCGC
GGTCATAGCTGTTTCCTGAACAGATCCCGGGTGGCATCCCTGTGACCCCTCCCCAGTGCCTCTCCTGGCC
CTGGAAGTTGCCACTCCAGTGCCCACCAGCCTTGTCCTAATAAAATTAAGTTGCATCATTTTGTCTGACT
AGGTGTCCTTCTATAATATTATGGGGTGGA
