>Addgene plasmid #53693 | pMiR-RECK-3'UTR-miR-21-mut | addgene partial sequence | sequence record 91494 | TK-pA-R 5'-ttgtctccttccgtgtttca-3'
GGGTGGGCGAAGAACTCCAGCATGAGATCCCCGCGCTGGAGGATCATCCAGCCGGCGTCCCGGAAAACGA
TTCCGAAGCCCAACCTTTCATAGAAGGCGGCGGTGGAATCGAAATCTCGTGATGGCAGGTTGGGCGTCGC
TTGGTCGGTCATTTTCTTCGAATCTAGATGCCGCGGCCGCTTTAAGTGCCCATTTTTCAGCAACATTTTG
GTATAATACGCATATCCCTATGTATTTCAGAGGGTACATATAATACTGAAAAAATACTTCATGTAAAATC
TAAGTTCATGTGCATACACACAAGAAGTATTACATCAAATACGAAATTTCAAACTGTGAAACACATTCAA
AGTATTCAATTTCTTAGACAACATGCATACATTTTAATACTCAGCTTGACACTTTTAAATATATAAACCA
CAATTCTTTATACTTCTATATCAAAAAAGAAAGTCAGACAGAACACTTATCTACATTGTGCATATCACAA
AAAGCAAATGTGTTTTCACGAATGGAAAGCACTGGGTTAACACACATGATTGTCATTTTACAAATATGGC
TATTCACCTTCTTCATAATAAAATAGAAATATAATGTATTATTTACATGAACTACACATTATTTCACTTT
TTGGCAATTATATAAGTAGCAGCAATTGGTTTAAAGATTGATGTTTAAAAACTCTACATTTAACTTGGAT
GAATACCGATGAATATATATCTGGTTAATATAAAAATTGCATAATGCAAGATGCTTTGATGCAATGTCAC
TTCTCCCTTTCACAAAAGTCACAGACACAAATCCGTGACCAGTGAGCCTGTTGCTTACAACATATAATTA
TATGAGTGTCATTTAATCAGCTTGCTTTTGCATAACACAGTAGTTGGGGTTCTGAATTAAATTTCTGTAA
TTTAATGCAAATTTGCCTGATAATTTACATAATTTACATAATTTCAAAGATGTTT
