>Addgene plasmid #53693 | pMiR-RECK-3'UTR-miR-21-mut | addgene partial sequence | sequence record 91497 | TK-pA-R2 5'-GGTGGGGAAAAGGAAGAAAC-3'
ATGGGGTCTCGGTGGGGTATCGACAGAGTGCCAGCCCTGGGACCGAACCCCGCGTTTATGAACAAACGAC
CCAACACCGTGCGTTTTATTCTGTCTTTTTATTGCCGTCATAGCGCGGGTTCCTTCCGGTATTGTCTCCT
TCCGTGTTTCAGTTAGCCTCCCCCTAGGGTGGGCGAAGAACTCCAGCATGAGATCCCCGCGCTGGAGGAT
CATCCAGCCGGCGTCCCGGAAAACGATTCCGAAGCCCAACCTTTCATAGAAGGCGGCGGTGGAATCGAAA
TCTCGTGATGGCAGGTTGGGCGTCGCTTGGTCGGTCATTTTCTTCGAATCTAGATGCCGCGGCCGCTTTA
AGTGCCCATTTTTCAGCAACATTTTGGTATAATACGCATATCCCTATGTATTTCAGAGGGTACATATAAT
ACTGAAAAAATACTTCATGTAAAATCTAAGTTCATGTGCATACACACAAGAAGTATTACATCAAATACGA
AATTTCAAACTGTGAAACACATTCAAAGTATTCAATTTCTTAGACAACATGCATACATTTTAATACTCAG
CTTGACACTTTTAAATATATAAACCACAATTCTTTATACTTCTATATCAAAAAAGAAAGTCAGACAGAAC
ACTTATCTACATTGTGCATATCACAAAAAGCAAATGTGTTTTCACGAATGGAAAGCACTGGGTTAACACA
CATGATTGTCATTTTACAAATATGGCTATTCACCTTCTTCATAATAAAATAGAAATATAATGTATTATTT
ACATGAACTACACATTATTTCACTTTTTGGCAATTATATAAGTAGCAGCAATTGGTTTAAAGATTGATGT
TTAAAAACTCTACATTTAACTTGGATGAATACCGATGAATATATATCTGGTTAATATAAAAATTGCATAA
TGCAAGATGCTTTGATGCAATGTCACTTCTCCCTTTCACAAAAGTCACAGACACAAATCCGTGACCAGTG
AGCCTGTTGCTTACAACATATAATTATATGAGTGTCATTTAATCAGCTTGCTTTTGCATAACACAGTAGT
TGGGGTTCTGAATTAAATTTCTGTAATTTAATGCAAATTTGCCTGATAATTTACA
